Addgene plasmid #190868: pAAV-CAG-EGFP barcode-4-SV40 polyA
Purpose: For barcoded retrograde labeling
Depositing lab: Yuejun Chen. Depositing organization: Center for Excellence in Brain Science and Intelligence Technology, Chinese Academy of Sciences. Publication: High-throughput mapping of single-neuron projection and molecular features by retrograde barcoded labeling. Xu P, Peng J, Yuan T, Chen Z, He H, Wu Z, Li T, Li X, Wang L, Gao L, Yan J, Wei W, Li CT, Luo ZG, Chen Y. Elife. 2024 Feb 23;13:e85419. doi: 10.7554/eLife.85419. PubMed 38390967.
Backbone
  Vector backbone: pAAV-CAG-tdTomato (codon diversified)(Plasmid #59462)
  Backbone manufacturer: Addgene
  Vector type: AAV
Growth in bacteria
  Bacterial resistance: Ampicillin, 100 μg/mL
  Growth temperature: 37°C
  Growth strain: NEB Stable
  Copy number: High Copy
Gene/Insert
  Gene/Insert name: EGFP-barcode4
  Species: Other
  Insert size (bp): 718
  Mutation: WT
  Cloning method: Restriction Enzyme; 5′ cloning site Unknown (unknown if destroyed)
  Sequencing primers: 3′ BGH
Terms and licenses: Academic/Nonprofit Terms; Industry Terms: Not Available to Industry
Depositor comments: Please visit https://doi.org/10.1101/2021.05.16.444258 for bioRxiv preprint.
How to cite: pAAV-CAG-EGFP barcode-4-SV40 polyA was a gift from Yuejun Chen (Addgene plasmid # 190868 ; http://n2t.net/addgene:190868 ; RRID:Addgene_190868)
