[The description below was written by a language model from this plasmid's Addgene catalogue record and pLannotate feature annotations shown in this document.]
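Description:
pAAV-CAG-EGFP barcode-4-SV40 polyA is an AAV transfer plasmid built on the pAAV-CAG-tdTomato (codon diversified) backbone, intended for producing recombinant AAV used in barcoded retrograde labeling of neurons. It is maintained in bacteria as a high-copy plasmid through a ColE1/pUC-type origin with ampicillin selection (AmpR under its own bla promoter). The backbone also carries an f1 phage origin and a residual lacZα fragment. The recorded growth strain is a recombination-deficient one, which fits the need to preserve the repeat-prone AAV2 inverted terminal repeats. Both ITRs are annotated only as fragments in the 4,946-nt sequenced record.

Between the ITRs sits a single expression cassette. The CAG promoter appears as a CMV immediate-early enhancer fragment, several chicken β-actin promoter segments and a chimeric chicken β-actin/rabbit β-globin intron. The short HBB annotation is most likely the globin exon portion of that element. This strong, ubiquitous promoter drives EGFP, listed as a 718-bp wild-type insert named EGFP-barcode4. The barcode itself is not annotated as a feature. It may lie in the unannotated stretch between the end of the EGFP coding sequence and the polyadenylation region, where it would be transcribed as part of the 3′ untranslated region, but the record does not state its position. A bGH poly(A) signal follows, then a short SV40-derived fragment annotated as large T antigen, which plausibly corresponds to the SV40 polyA named in the title.

This construct carries barcode number 4, which suggests it belongs to a set of differently barcoded vectors. In the associated work on mapping single-neuron projections and molecular features, neurons labeled retrogradely from an injected target express EGFP, and the barcode in their transcripts can be read by sequencing. The record does not specify the capsid used for packaging.
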