Features (pLannotate 1.2.2; 18 found; start..end, strand, type, name):
    192..440     +  enhancer       CMV enhancer (fragment): human cytomegalovirus immediate early enhancer
    442..562     +  promoter       chicken β-actin promoter (fragment): contains a 21-bp deletion relative to the standard chicken β-actin promoter
    575..596     +  promoter       chicken β-actin promoter (fragment): No description available
    596..617     +  promoter       chicken β-actin promoter (fragment): No description available
    709..859     +  promoter       chicken β-actin promoter (fragment): contains a 21-bp deletion relative to the standard chicken β-actin promoter
    860..995     +  intron         hybrid intron (fragment): hybrid between chicken β-actin (CBA) and minute virus of mice (MMV) introns (Gray et al., 2011)
   1084..1214    +  intron         chimeric intron (fragment): chimera between introns from chicken β-actin and rabbit β-globin
   1212..1274    +  CDS            HBB (fragment): HBB_LEPEU - Experimental evidence at protein level: Swiss-Prot protein existence level 1. Involved in oxygen transport from the lung to the various peripheral tissues. From Lepus europaeus (European hare).
   1286..2002    +  CDS            EGFP: EGFP is a basic (constitutively fluorescent) green fluorescent protein published in 1996, derived from Aequorea victoria. It is reported to be a rapidly-maturing weak dimer with moderate acid sensitivity.
   2065..2289    +  polyA_signal   bGH poly(A) signal: bovine growth hormone polyadenylation signal
   2315..2383    -  CDS            large T antigen (fragment): large T antigen from SV40 (simian virus 40)
   2454..2511    +  repeat_region  AAV2 ITR (fragment): inverted terminal repeat of adeno-associated virus serotype 2 inverted
   2671..3259    -  rep_origin     ori: high-copy-number ColE1/pMB1/pBR322/pUC origin of replication
   3430..4290    -  CDS            AmpR: β-lactamase; bla; confers resistance to ampicillin, carbenicillin, and related antibiotics
   4291..4395    -  promoter       AmpR promoter: bla
   4448..4876    -  rep_origin     f1 ori (sequence partly withheld): f1 bacteriophage origin of replication; arrow indicates direction of (+) strand synthesis
   4881..4       -  CDS            lacZα (fragment) (across the origin): LacZα fragment of β-galactosidase; lacZ fragment
   4945..131     -  repeat_region  AAV2 ITR (fragment) (across the origin): inverted terminal repeat of adeno-associated virus serotype 2 inverted
>Addgene plasmid #190868 | pAAV-CAG-EGFP barcode-4-SV40 polyA | addgene full sequence | sequence record 377273 | Addgene NGS Result
GCTGCGCGCTCGCTCGCTCACTGAGGCCGCCCGGGCAAAGCCCGGGCGTCGGGCGACCTTTGGTCGCCCG
GCCTCAGTGAGCGAGCGAGCGCGCAGAGAGGGAGTGGCCAACTCCATCACTAGGGGTTCCTTGTAGTTAA
TGATTAACCCGCCATGCTACTTATCTACGTAGCCATGCTCTAGGAAGAGTACCATTGACGTCAATAATGA
CGTATGTTCCCATAGTAACGCCAATAGGGACTTTCCATTGACGTCAATGGGTGGAGTATTTACGGTAAAC
TGCCCACTTGGCAGTACATCAAGTGTATCATATGCCAAGTACGCCCCCTATTGACGTCAATGACGGTAAA
TGGCCCGCCTGGCATTATGCCCAGTACATGACCTTATGGGACTTTCCTACTTGGCAGTACATCTACGTAT
TAGTCATCGCTATTACCATGGTCGAGGTGAGCCCCACGTTCTGCTTCACTCTCCCCATCTCCCCCCCCTC
CCCACCCCCAATTTTGTATTTATTTATTTTTTAATTATTTTGTGCAGCGATGGGGGCGGGGGGGGGGGGG
GGSGSSSGCCMSGGGGGGGNGGGGGGGGGGGGGGGGGGGGGGGGGGGGGGGGGGGGGGGGGGGGGGGSGR
SSRSRNNDKNGGNGGKGGGKNKGBBKKKKKRKGKGKGKGGGGGGGGGGGGGGGGGGGGGGGGGGGGGGGG
GGGGGNGNGGGGGGGGGGGGGGSNGGGGCGRGGGGSNGGGGCGGGGCGAGGCGGAGAGGTGCGGCGGCAG
CCAATCAGAGCGGCGCGCTCCGAAAGTTTCCTTTTATGGCGAGGCGGCGGCGGCGGCGGCCCTATAAAAA
GCGAAGCGCGCGGCGGGCGGGAGTCGCTGCGCGCTGCCTTCGCCCCGTGCCCCGCTCCGCCGCCGCCTCG
CGCCGCCCGCCCCGGCTCTGACTGACCGCGTTACTCCCACAGGTGAGCGGGCGGGACGGCCCTTCTCCTC
CGGGCTGTAATTAGCGCTTGGTTTAATGACGGCTTGTTTCTTTTCTGTGGCTGCGTGAAAGCCTTGAGGG
GCTCCGGGAGGGCCCTTTGTGCGGGGGGAGCGGCTCGGGGCTGTCCGCGGGGGGACGGCTGCCTTCGGGG
GGGACGGGGCAGGGCGGGGTTCGGCTTCTGGCGTGTGACCGGCGGCTCTAGAGCCTCTGCTAACCATGTT
CATGCCTTCTTCTTTTTCCTACAGCTCCTGGGCAACGTGCTGGTTATTGTGCTGTCTCATCATTTTGGCA
AAGAATTGGATCCGGTACCGCCACCATGGTGAGCAAGGGCGAGGAGCTGTTCACCGGGGTGGTGCCCATC
CTGGTCGAGCTGGACGGCGACGTAAACGGCCACAAGTTCAGCGTGTCCGGCGAGGGCGAGGGCGATGCCA
CCTACGGCAAGCTGACCCTGAAGTTCATCTGCACCACCGGCAAGCTGCCCGTGCCCTGGCCCACCCTCGT
GACCACCCTGACCTACGGCGTGCAGTGCTTCAGCCGCTACCCCGACCACATGAAGCAGCACGACTTCTTC
AAGTCCGCCATGCCCGAAGGCTACGTCCAGGAGCGCACCATCTTCTTCAAGGACGACGGCAACTACAAGA
CCCGCGCCGAGGTGAAGTTCGAGGGCGACACCCTGGTGAACCGCATCGAGCTGAAGGGCATCGACTTCAA
GGAGGACGGCAACATCCTGGGGCACAAGCTGGAGTACAACTACAACAGCCACAACGTCTATATCATGGCC
GACAAGCAGAAGAACGGCATCAAGGTGAACTTCAAGATCCGCCACAACATCGAGGACGGCAGCGTGCAGC
TCGCCGACCACTACCAGCAGAACACCCCCATCGGCGACGGCCCCGTGCTGCTGCCCGACAACCACTACCT
GAGCACCCAGTCCGCCCTGAGCAAAGACCCCAACGAGAAGCGCGATCACATGGTCCTGCTGGAGTTCGTG
ACCGCCGCCGGGATCACTCTCGGCATGGACGAGCTGTACAAGTGAGAATTCTATTCGGAGGACGACGGAT
CCAGGGCCCGTTTAAACCCGCTGATCAGCCTCGACTGTGCCTTCTAGTTGCCAGCCATCTGTTGTTTGCC
CCTCCCCCGTGCCTTCCTTGACCCTGGAAGGTGCCACTCCCACTGTCCTTTCCTAATAAAATGAGGAAAT
TGCATCGCATTGTCTGAGTAGGTGTCATTCTATTCTGGGGGGTGGGGTGGGGCAGGACAGCAAGGGGGAG
GATTGGGAAGACAATAGCAGGCATGCTGGGGATGCGGTGGGCTCTATGGGTTAACAACAACAATTGCATT
CATTTTATGTTTCAGGTTCAGGGGGAGATGTGGGAGGTTTTTTAAAGCAAGTAAAACCTCTACAAATGTG
GTAAAATCGATAAGGATCTTCCTAGAGCATGGCTACGTAGATAAGTAGCATGGCGGGTTAATCATTAACT
ACAAGGAACCCCTAGTGATGGAGTTGGCCACTCCCTCTCTGCGCGCTCGCTCGCTCACTGACTCGCTGCG
CTCGGTCGTTCGGCTGCGGCGAGCGGTATCAGCTCACTCAAAGGCGGTAATACGGTTATCCACAGAATCA
GGGGATAACGCAGGAAAGAACATGTGAGCAAAAGGCCAGCAAAAGGCCAGGAACCGTAAAAAGGCCGCGT
TGCTGGCGTTTTTCCATAGGCTCCGCCCCCCTGACGAGCATCACAAAAATCGACGCTCAAGTCAGAGGTG
GCGAAACCCGACAGGACTATAAAGATACCAGGCGTTTCCCCCTGGAAGCTCCCTCGTGCGCTCTCCTGTT
CCGACCCTGCCGCTTACCGGATACCTGTCCGCCTTTCTCCCTTCGGGAAGCGTGGCGCTTTCTCATAGCT
CACGCTGTAGGTATCTCAGTTCGGTGTAGGTCGTTCGCTCCAAGCTGGGCTGTGTGCACGAACCCCCCGT
TCAGCCCGACCGCTGCGCCTTATCCGGTAACTATCGTCTTGAGTCCAACCCGGTAAGACACGACTTATCG
CCACTGGCAGCAGCCACTGGTAACAGGATTAGCAGAGCGAGGTATGTAGGCGGTGCTACAGAGTTCTTGA
AGTGGTGGCCTAACTACGGCTACACTAGAAGAACAGTATTTGGTATCTGCGCTCTGCTGAAGCCAGTTAC
CTTCGGAAAAAGAGTTGGTAGCTCTTGATCCGGCAAACAAACCACCGCTGGTAGCGGTGGTTTTTTTGTT
TGCAAGCAGCAGATTACGCGCAGAAAAAAAGGATCTCAAGAAGATCCTTTGATCTTTTCTACGGGGTCTG
ACGCTCAGTGGAACGAAAACTCACGTTAAGGGATTTTGGTCATGAGATTATCAAAAAGGATCTTCACCTA
GATCCTTTTAAATTAAAAATGAAGTTTTAAATCAATCTAAAGTATATATGAGTAAACTTGGTCTGACAGT
TACCAATGCTTAATCAGTGAGGCACCTATCTCAGCGATCTGTCTATTTCGTTCATCCATAGTTGCCTGAC
TCCCCGTCGTGTAGATAACTACGATACGGGAGGGCTTACCATCTGGCCCCAGTGCTGCAATGATACCGCG
AGACCCACGCTCACCGGCTCCAGATTTATCAGCAATAAACCAGCCAGCCGGAAGGGCCGAGCGCAGAAGT
GGTCCTGCAACTTTATCCGCCTCCATCCAGTCTATTAATTGTTGCCGGGAAGCTAGAGTAAGTAGTTCGC
CAGTTAATAGTTTGCGCAACGTTGTTGCCATTGCTACAGGCATCGTGGTGTCACGCTCGTCGTTTGGTAT
GGCTTCATTCAGCTCCGGTTCCCAACGATCAAGGCGAGTTACATGATCCCCCATGTTGTGCAAAAAAGCG
GTTAGCTCCTTCGGTCCTCCGATCGTTGTCAGAAGTAAGTTGGCCGCAGTGTTATCACTCATGGTTATGG
CAGCACTGCATAATTCTCTTACTGTCATGCCATCCGTAAGATGCTTTTCTGTGACTGGTGAGTACTCAAC
CAAGTCATTCTGAGAATAGTGTATGCGGCGACCGAGTTGCTCTTGCCCGGCGTCAATACGGGATAATACC
GCGCCACATAGCAGAACTTTAAAAGTGCTCATCATTGGAAAACGTTCTTCGGGGCGAAAACTCTCAAGGA
TCTTACCGCTGTTGAGATCCAGTTCGATGTAACCCACTCGTGCACCCAACTGATCTTCAGCATCTTTTAC
TTTCACCAGCGTTTCTGGGTGAGCAAAAACAGGAAGGCAAAATGCCGCAAAAAAGGGAATAAGGGCGACA
CGGAAATGTTGAATACTCATACTCTTCCTTTTTCAATATTATTGAAGCATTTATCAGGGTTATTGTCTCA
TGAGCGGATACATATTTGAATGTATTTAGAAAAATAAACAAATAGGGGTTCCGCGCACATTTCCCCGAAA
AGTGCCACCTAAATTGTAAGCGTTAATATTTTGTTAAAATTCGCGTTAAATTTTTGTTAAATCAGCTCAT
TTTTTAACCAATAGGCCGAAATCGGCAAAATCCCTTATAAATCAAAAGAATAGACCGAGATAGGGT
[37 nt withheld, positions 4547-4583]
AAAGAACGTGGACTCCAACGTCAAAGG
[49 nt withheld, positions 4611-4659]
T
[91 nt withheld, positions 4661-4751]
G
[124 nt withheld, positions 4753-4876]
CCCATTCGCCATTCAGGCTGCGCAACTGTTGGGAAGGGCGATCGGTGCGGGCCTCTTCGCTATTACGCCA
