>Addgene plasmid #190868 | pAAV-CAG-EGFP barcode-4-SV40 polyA | depositor partial sequence | sequence record 369950 | EGFP
ATGGTGAGCAAGGGCGAGGAGCTGTTCACCGGGGTGGTGCCCATCCTGGTCGAGCTGGACGGCGACGTAA
ACGGCCACAAGTTCAGCGTGTCCGGCGAGGGCGAGGGCGATGCCACCTACGGCAAGCTGACCCTGAAGTT
CATCTGCACCACCGGCAAGCTGCCCGTGCCCTGGCCCACCCTCGTGACCACCCTGACCTACGGCGTGCAG
TGCTTCAGCCGCTACCCCGACCACATGAAGCAGCACGACTTCTTCAAGTCCGCCATGCCCGAAGGCTACG
TCCAGGAGCGCACCATCTTCTTCAAGGACGACGGCAACTACAAGACCCGCGCCGAGGTGAAGTTCGAGGG
CGACACCCTGGTGAACCGCATCGAGCTGAAGGGCATCGACTTCAAGGAGGACGGCAACATCCTGGGGCAC
AAGCTGGAGTACAACTACAACAGCCACAACGTCTATATCATGGCCGACAAGCAGAAGAACGGCATCAAGG
TGAACTTCAAGATCCGCCACAACATCGAGGACGGCAGCGTGCAGCTCGCCGACCACTACCAGCAGAACAC
CCCCATCGGCGACGGCCCCGTGCTGCTGCCCGACAACCACTACCTGAGCACCCAGTCCGCCCTGAGCAAA
GACCCCAACGAGAAGCGCGATCACATGGTCCTGCTGGAGTTCGTGACCGCCGCCGGGATCACTCTCGGCA
TGGACGAGCTGTACAAGTG
