>Addgene plasmid #190868 | pAAV-CAG-EGFP barcode-4-SV40 polyA | depositor partial sequence | sequence record 369951 | Barcode4
TATTCGGAGGACGAC
